Addgene plasmid #216741: pET41-FeoB-OL1del
Purpose: Study the interaction of FeoB in P. aeruginosa, specifically focusing on the role of the outer loop 1 (OL1) by examining the variant lacking OL1 in its interaction with exogenous peptides.
Depositing lab: Gordon Laurie. Depositing organization: University of Virginia. Publication: Lacritin cleavage-potentiated targeting of iron - respiratory reciprocity promotes bacterial death. Sharifian Gh M, Norouzi F, Sorci M, Zaidi TS, Pier GB, Achimovich A, Ongwae GM, Liang B, Ryan M, Lemke M, Belfort G, Gadjeva M, Gahlmann A, Pires MM, Venter H, Harris TE, Laurie GW. J Biol Chem. 2025 May;301(5):108455. doi: 10.1016/j.jbc.2025.108455. Epub 2025 Mar 26. PubMed 40154612.
Backbone
  Vector backbone: pET41-a(+)
  Vector type: Bacterial Expression
Growth in bacteria
  Bacterial resistance: Kanamycin, 50 μg/mL
  Growth temperature: Room Temperature
  Growth strain: DH5alpha
  Copy number: Low Copy
Gene/Insert
  Gene/Insert name: feoB
  Species: P. aeruginosa (Bacteria)
  Mutation: Outer loop 1 (OL1) with the sequence of [INIGGALQP] is deleted.
  Entrez Gene: PA4358 (a.k.a. PA4358)
  Tag / fusion protein: 8x His (C terminal on insert)
  Cloning method: Ligation Independent Cloning
Resource information
  A portion of this plasmid was derived from a plasmid made by: Dr. Henrietta Venter: Sansom Institute for Health Research, University of South Australia, Adelaide, Australia
Terms and licenses: Academic/Nonprofit Terms; Industry Terms: Not Available to Industry
Depositor comments: IPTG inducible
How to cite: pET41-FeoB-OL1del was a gift from Gordon Laurie (Addgene plasmid # 216741 ; http://n2t.net/addgene:216741 ; RRID:Addgene_216741)
