[The description below was written by a language model from this plasmid's Addgene catalogue record and pLannotate feature annotations shown in this document.]
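Description:
pET41-FeoB-OL1del is a bacterial expression plasmid of about 7.3 kb, built on the pET41-a(+) backbone. It produces a variant of the ferrous iron transporter FeoB from Pseudomonas aeruginosa (locus PA4358). It is propagated in E. coli under kanamycin selection through the aph(3')-Ia KanR gene. Replication depends on a ColE1/pBR322-type origin that is accompanied by the bom region and the rop gene, which is consistent with the low copy number given in the catalogue entry. An f1 phage origin is also present, along with short remnants of a tetracycline resistance gene that are non-functional fragments carried over from the backbone.

The feoB coding sequence sits directly downstream of a T7 promoter, a lac operator and the strong T7 gene 10 ribosome binding site, and a T7 terminator follows it. A plasmid-borne lacI gene with its own promoter supplies repressor. Transcription is therefore held off until IPTG is added in a host that expresses T7 RNA polymerase, which matches the depositor's note that the construct is IPTG inducible. The automated annotation identifies the open reading frame by similarity to E. coli FeoB, a GTP-driven Fe(2+) uptake protein, but the catalogue gives the source as P. aeruginosa. The insert carries a deletion of a nine-residue stretch designated outer loop 1 (OL1). It is fused at its C terminus to a polyhistidine tag, recorded as 8x His, for affinity purification or detection. The feature table shows no GST or other N-terminal fusion partner upstream of the insert.

According to the record, the plasmid is used to test the contribution of OL1 to FeoB's interaction with exogenous peptides, using this loop-deleted variant. The associated publication concerns bactericidal targeting by lacritin-derived peptides.
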