Features (pLannotate 1.2.2; 19 found; start..end, strand, type, name):
   1942..1965    +  CDS            9xHis (fragment): 9xHis affinity tag
   1991..2034    +  CDS            SET1 (fragment): solubility-enhancement tag derived from T7 phage gene 10B
   2042..2089    +  terminator     T7 terminator: transcription terminator for bacteriophage T7 RNA polymerase
   2126..2554    +  rep_origin     f1 ori (sequence partly withheld): f1 bacteriophage origin of replication; arrow indicates direction of (+) strand synthesis
   2607..2664    +  promoter       AmpR promoter (fragment): bla
   2673..3488    -  CDS            KanR: aminoglycoside phosphotransferase; aph(3')-Ia; confers resistance to kanamycin in bacteria or G418 (Geneticin®) in eukaryotes
   3610..4198    +  rep_origin     ori: high-copy-number ColE1/pMB1/pBR322/pUC origin of replication
   4384..4523    -  misc_feature   bom: basis of mobility region from pBR322
   4625..4816    -  CDS            rop: Rop protein, which maintains plasmids at low copy number; rop
   4833..5213    +  CDS            YPB1_ECOLX: Protein predicted: Swiss-Prot protein existence level 4. From Escherichia coli.
   5275..5339    -  CDS            TcR (fragment): tetracycline efflux protein; tet; confers resistance to tetracycline
   5354..5375    -  protein_bind   CAP binding site: CAP binding activates transcription in the presence of cAMP. E. coli catabolite activator protein
   5388..6470    -  CDS            lacI: lac repressor; lacI; The lac repressor binds to the lac operator to inhibit transcription in E. coli. This inhibition can be relieved by adding lactose or isopropyl-β-D-thiogalactopyranoside (IPTG).
   6471..6548    -  promoter       lacI promoter: lacI
   6556..6835    -  CDS            TcR (fragment): tetracycline efflux protein; tet; confers resistance to tetracycline
   6861..6879    +  promoter       T7 promoter: promoter for bacteriophage T7 RNA polymerase
   6880..6904    +  protein_bind   lac operator: The lac repressor binds to the lac operator to inhibit transcription in E. coli. This inhibition can be relieved by adding lactose or isopropyl-β-D-thiogalactopyranoside (IPTG). lac repressor encoded by lacI
   6919..6941    +  RBS            RBS: efficient ribosome binding site from bacteriophage T7 gene 10 (Olins and Rangwala, 1989)
   6949..1824    +  CDS            feoB (fragment) (across the origin): FEOB_ECOLI - Experimental evidence at protein level: Swiss-Prot protein existence level 1. Transporter of a GTP-driven Fe(2+) uptake system, probably couples GTP-binding to channel opening and Fe(2+) uptake (PubMed:12446835, PubMed:19629046). A guanine nucleotide-binding protein (G proteins) in which the guanine nucleotide binding site alternates between an active, GTP-bound state and an inactive, GDP- bound state. This protein has fast intrinsic GDP release, mediated by the G5 loop (about residues 149-158). Presumably GTP hydrolysis leads to conformational changes and channel closing (PubMed:
>Addgene plasmid #216741 | pET41-FeoB-OL1del | addgene full sequence | sequence record 434055 | Addgene NGS Result
GCCCGTAGCCAGCGCATCCGCATCGATATCGACGGTCTGGCGCGGCGTCTCGGCTGCCCGGTGGTGCCGC
TGGTATCCACCCGCGCCGATGGCATCGACGAACTGAAGGCGGCCATCGACTCCCTACAGCTCCCGCAGGC
GGCGCTGGCGGTGGATTACCCACCGGCCATCCAGGCGCAGGTCGGCTACCTTCTGGAAACGCGCGCTCCG
GCGGCCTCGGCCATCGAGCCGCGCTGGCTGGCGTTGCAGGCGCTGGAAGGCGACATCTTCAACGGCCCGG
CGCTGGGCTTGCCGCCCGCCACCCTGGAACAGGCGCGCCGGGGCTGCGGCGAGGAGCCCGAGCTGGCGAT
CGTCGATGCGCGCTACCGGCTGATCGGCGAGATCTGTGCGGCGGTCTGCGACCACCAGCAGGCTCAGCCG
CACCGGCTGACCCAATGGCTCGACCGGGTCGTCCTGAATCGCTGGCTGGGTCTGCCGATCTTCCTGCTGG
TGATGTACCTGATGTTCTTCTTCGCCATCTTCGACAAGGGCTCGTCGGCGATCTTCATCGACGGCATCCA
GTGGCTGGGTATCCGCTTCGGCCTGCCCGATTGGCTCACGGTGTTCCTCGCCCAGGGCATCGGTGGCGGG
GTCAACACGGTGTTGCCGCTGGTGCCGCAGATCGGCTTGATGTACCTGTTCCTCTCGCTGCTCGAGGATT
CCGGCTACATGGCACGCGCGGCCTTCGTCATGGACCGCCTGATGCAGGCGCTGGGCCTGCCGGGCAAGTC
GTTCGTGCCGCTGATCGTCGGTTTCGGCTGCAACGTACCGTCGATCATGGGCGCGCGGACCCTGGACGCG
CAGCGCGAGCGGCTGATTACCATCATGATGGCGCCGTTCATGTCCTGCGGCGCGCGCCTGGCGATCTTCG
CCGTATTCGCCGGGGCCTTCTTCGGCCAGGGCGGCGCGCTGGTGATCTTCTCCCTGTACCTGCTCGGCAT
CGTCGTGGCGATCCTCACCGGGCTGTTGCTCAAGCACACCTTGATGCGCGGCGAGGCCTCGCCGTTCGTC
ATGGAACTGCCGCTGTACCATGTGCCACACCTTAAGAGCCTGCTGCTGCAGACCTGGTCGCGCCTGCGCG
GCTTCGTGGTGCGGGCCGGCAAGGTGATCATCCTGGTCAGCCTGGTGATCGGCGGCCTGAACAGCATCAC
CCTCGACGGCAAGCCGGTGCAGGGCGACATCGGCCATTCCGCGCTGGCCAGCGTCAGCCAGCGTCTCACT
CCGCTGCTGGCGCCGCTCGGGGTGCAGCCGGACAACTGGCAGGCCACCGTCGGCCTGGTCACCGGGGCGA
TGGCCAAGGAAGTGGTGGTCGGCACCCTGAACACCCTCTACACCGCCGAGCAGATCCAGGGCGAGGCCTT
CGACTACGAAGGCTACGACCTGCCCGGGCAACTGCGCGAGGCCCTGGTCGAGACCTGGGACGGCCTGGTC
GATACCTTCAGCCTCAGCGTGCTGGCCAACCCGGTGGAGGCGAGCATGGCCGACGGCGACATGGAGACCG
GCTCGATGGGCACCATGGCGAGCAAGTTCGGCAGCCCCATCGCGGCCTACAGCTATCTGGTCTTCGTCCT
GCTCTACGTGCCCTGCGTGACCGCCATGGGCGCGATCGCCCGGGAAAGCAGCAAGGGCTGGATGGCTTTC
TCGGTGCTCTGGGGGCTGAACGTCGCCTACTCGCTGGCGACCCTCTGCTACCAGGTCGCCACCTTCGCCG
CGCACCCCGAGCGTAGCGTCCTGACCATCGCCGTGGTGCTGCTCTTCAACCTGATCCTGATGACCTGCCT
GCGTCTGTTCGGCCGTGAGCAGGTACTGCAACTGCCAGGCCGAATGGCCGATGCCCCGAGCGGGCAGGGA
GGATGTCACCTGGTGCCACGCGGTAGTGGGAAGCTTGCGGCCGCACTCGAGCACCACCACCACCACCACC
ACCACTAATTGATTAATACCTAGGCTGCTAAACAAAGCCCGAAAGGAAGCTGAGTTGGCTGCTGCCACCG
CTGAGCAATAACTAGCATAACCCCTTGGGGCCTCTAAACGGGTCTTGAGGGGTTTTTTGCTGAAAGGAGG
AACTATATCCGGATTGGCGAATGGG
[124 nt withheld, positions 2126-2249]
C
[91 nt withheld, positions 2251-2341]
A
[49 nt withheld, positions 2343-2391]
CCTTTGACGTTGGAGTCCACGTTCTTT
[37 nt withheld, positions 2419-2455]
ACCCTATCTCGGTCTATTCTTTTGATTTATAAGGGATTTTGCCGATTTCGGCCTATTGGTTAAAAAATGA
GCTGATTTAACAAAAATTTAACGCGAATTTTAACAAAATATTAACGCTTACAATTTAGGTGGCACTTTTC
GGGGAAATGTGCGCGGAACCCCTATTTGTTTATTTTTCTAAATACATTCAAATATGTATCCGCTCATGAA
TTAATTCTTAGAAAAACTCATCGAGCATCAAATGAAACTGCAATTTATTCATATCAGGATTATCAATACC
ATATTTTTGAAAAAGCCGTTTCTGTAATGAAGGAGAAAACTCACCGAGGCAGTTCCATAGGATGGCAAGA
TCCTGGTATCGGTCTGCGATTCCGACTCGTCCAACATCAATACAACCTATTAATTTCCCCTCGTCAAAAA
TAAGGTTATCAAGTGAGAAATCACCATGAGTGACGACTGAATCCGGTGAGAATGGCAAAAGTTTATGCAT
TTCTTTCCAGACTTGTTCAACAGGCCAGCCATTACGCTCGTCATCAAAATCACTCGCATCAACCAAACCG
TTATTCATTCGTGATTGCGCCTGAGCGAGACGAAATACGCGATCGCTGTTAAAAGGACAATTACAAACAG
GAATCGAATGCAACCGGCGCAGGAACACTGCCAGCGCATCAACAATATTTTCACCTGAATCAGGATATTC
TTCTAATACCTGGAATGCTGTTTTCCCGGGGATCGCAGTGGTGAGTAACCATGCATCATCAGGAGTACGG
ATAAAATGCTTGATGGTCGGAAGAGGCATAAATTCCGTCAGCCAGTTTAGTCTGACCATCTCATCTGTAA
CATCATTGGCAACGCTACCTTTGCCATGTTTCAGAAACAACTCTGGCGCATCGGGCTTCCCATACAATCG
ATAGATTGTCGCACCTGATTGCCCGACATTATCGCGAGCCCATTTATACCCATATAAATCAGCATCCATG
TTGGAATTTAATCGCGGCCTAGAGCAAGACGTTTCCCGTTGAATATGGCTCATAACACCCCTTGTATTAC
TGTTTATGTAAGCAGACAGTTTTATTGTTCATGACCAAAATCCCTTAACGTGAGTTTTCGTTCCACTGAG
CGTCAGACCCCGTAGAAAAGATCAAAGGATCTTCTTGAGATCCTTTTTTTCTGCGCGTAATCTGCTGCTT
GCAAACAAAAAAACCACCGCTACCAGCGGTGGTTTGTTTGCCGGATCAAGAGCTACCAACTCTTTTTCCG
AAGGTAACTGGCTTCAGCAGAGCGCAGATACCAAATACTGTCCTTCTAGTGTAGCCGTAGTTAGGCCACC
ACTTCAAGAACTCTGTAGCACCGCCTACATACCTCGCTCTGCTAATCCTGTTACCAGTGGCTGCTGCCAG
TGGCGATAAGTCGTGTCTTACCGGGTTGGACTCAAGACGATAGTTACCGGATAAGGCGCAGCGGTCGGGC
TGAACGGGGGGTTCGTGCACACAGCCCAGCTTGGAGCGAACGACCTACACCGAACTGAGATACCTACAGC
GTGAGCTATGAGAAAGCGCCACGCTTCCCGAAGGGAGAAAGGCGGACAGGTATCCGGTAAGCGGCAGGGT
CGGAACAGGAGAGCGCACGAGGGAGCTTCCAGGGGGAAACGCCTGGTATCTTTATAGTCCTGTCGGGTTT
CGCCACCTCTGACTTGAGCGTCGATTTTTGTGATGCTCGTCAGGGGGGCGGAGCCTATGGAAAAACGCCA
GCAACGCGGCCTTTTTACGGTTCCTGGCCTTTTGCTGGCCTTTTGCTCACATGTTCTTTCCTGCGTTATC
CCCTGATTCTGTGGATAACCGTATTACCGCCTTTGAGTGAGCTGATACCGCTCGCCGCAGCCGAACGACC
GAGCGCAGCGAGTCAGTGAGCGAGGAAGCGGAAGAGCGCCTGATGCGGTATTTTCTCCTTACGCATCTGT
GCGGTATTTCACACCGCAATGGTGCACTCTCAGTACAATCTGCTCTGATGCCGCATAGTTAAGCCAGTAT
ACACTCCGCTATCGCTACGTGACTGGGTCATGGCTGCGCCCCGACACCCGCCAACACCCGCTGACGCGCC
CTGACGGGCTTGTCTGCTCCCGGCATCCGCTTACAGACAAGCTGTGACCGTCTCCGGGAGCTGCATGTGT
CAGAGGTTTTCACCGTCATCACCGAAACGCGCGAGGCAGCTGCGGTAAAGCTCATCAGCGTGGTCGTGAA
GCGATTCACAGATGTCTGCCTGTTCATCCGCGTCCAGCTCGTTGAGTTTCTCCAGAAGCGTTAATGTCTG
GCTTCTGATAAAGCGGGCCATGTTAAGGGCGGTTTTTTCCTGTTTGGTCACTGATGCCTCCGTGTAAGGG
GGATTTCTGTTCATGGGGGTAATGATACCGATGAAACGAGAGAGGATGCTCACGATACGGGTTACTGATG
ATGAACATGCCCGGTTACTGGAACGTTGTGAGGGTAAACAACTGGCGGTATGGATGCGGCGGGACCAGAG
AAAAATCACTCAGGGTCAATGCCAGCGCTTCGTTAATACAGATGTAGGTGTTCCACAGGGTAGCCAGCAG
CATCCTGCGATGCAGATCCGGAACATAATGGTGCAGGGCGCTGACTTCCGCGTTTCCAGACTTTACGAAA
CACGGAAACCGAAGACCATTCATGTTGTTGCTCAGGTCGCAGACGTTTTGCAGCAGCAGTCGCTTCACGT
TCGCTCGCGTATCGGTGATTCATTCTGCTAACCAGTAAGGCAACCCCGCCAGCCTAGCCGGGTCCTCAAC
GACAGGAGCACGATCATGCTAGTCATGCCCCGCGCCCACCGGAAGGAGCTGACTGGGTTGAAGGCTCTCA
AGGGCATCGGTCGAGATCCCGGTGCCTAATGAGTGAGCTAACTTACATTAATTGCGTTGCGCTCACTGCC
CGCTTTCCAGTCGGGAAACCTGTCGTGCCAGCTGCATTAATGAATCGGCCAACGCGCGGGGAGAGGCGGT
TTGCGTATTGGGCGCCAGGGTGGTTTTTCTTTTCACCAGTGAGACGGGCAACAGCTGATTGCCCTTCACC
GCCTGGCCCTGAGAGAGTTGCAGCAAGCGGTCCACGCTGGTTTGCCCCAGCAGGCGAAAATCCTGTTTGA
TGGTGGTTAACGGCGGGATATAACATGAGCTGTCTTCGGTATCGTCGTATCCCACTACCGAGATGTCCGC
ACCAACGCGCAGCCCGGACTCGGTAATGGCGCGCATTGCGCCCAGCGCCATCTGATCGTTGGCAACCAGC
ATCGCAGTGGGAACGATGCCCTCATTCAGCATTTGCATGGTTTGTTGAAAACCGGACATGGCACTCCAGT
CGCCTTCCCGTTCCGCTATCGGCTGAATTTGATTGCGAGTGAGATATTTATGCCAGCCAGCCAGACGCAG
ACGCGCCGAGACAGAACTTAATGGGCCCGCTAACAGCGCGATTTGCTGGTGACCCAATGCGACCAGATGC
TCCACGCCCAGTCGCGTACCGTCTTCATGGGAGAAAATAATACTGTTGATGGGTGTCTGGTCAGAGACAT
CAAGAAATAACGCCGGAACATTAGTGCAGGCAGCTTCCACAGCAATGGCATCCTGGTCATCCAGCGGATA
GTTAATGATCAGCCCACTGACGCGTTGCGCGAGAAGATTGTGCACCGCCGCTTTACAGGCTTCGACGCCG
CTTCGTTCTACCATCGACACCACCACGCTGGCACCCAGTTGATCGGCGCGAGATTTAATCGCCGCGACAA
TTTGCGACGGCGCGTGCAGGGCCAGACTGGAGGTGGCAACGCCAATCAGCAACGACTGTTTGCCCGCCAG
TTGTTGTGCCACGCGGTTGGGAATGTAATTCAGCTCCGCCATCGCCGCTTCCACTTTTTCCCGCGTTTTC
GCAGAAACGTGGCTGGCCTGGTTCACCACGCGGGAAACGGTCTGATAAGAGACACCGGCATACTCTGCGA
CATCGTATAACGTTACTGGTTTCACATTCACCACCCTGAATTGACTCTCTTCCGGGCGCTATCATGCCAT
ACCGCGAAAGGTTTTGCGCCATTCGATGGTGTCCGGGATCTCGACGCTCTCCCTTATGCGACTCCTGCAT
TAGGAAGCAGCCCAGTAGTAGGTTGAGGCCGTTGAGCACCGCCGCCGCAAGGAATGGTGCATGCAAGGAG
ATGGCGCCCAACAGTCCCCCGGCCACGGGGCCTGCCACCATACCCACGCCGAAACAAGCGCTCATGAGCC
CGAAGTGGCGAGCCCGATCTTCCCCATCGGTGATGTCGGCGATATAGGCGCCAGCAACCGCACCTGTGGC
GCCGGTGATGCCGGCCACGATGCGTCCGGCGTAGAGGATCGAGATCGATCTCGATCCCGCGAAATTAATA
CGACTCACTATAGGGGAATTGTGAGCGGATAACAATTCCCCTCTAGAAATAATTTTGTTTAACTTTAAGA
AGGAGATATACATATGACCGCATTGACCCTCGGCCTGATCGGCAATCCCAACTCCGGCAAGACCACCCTG
TTCAACCAGCTCACCGGCTCGCGCCAGCGGGTCGGCAACTGGGCCGGCGTCACCGTGGAGCGCAAGGAGG
GTGCGTTCCATACCGTCCGTCACGCGGTGCGCCTGGTCGACCTGCCCGGCACCTATTCGTTGACCAGCGT
TTCCGCCCAGGCCTCGCTGGACGAGCAGATCGCCTGCCGCTACATCGCCAGCGGCGAAGTGGACGTGCTG
GTCAACGTGGTGGATGCGGCGAACCTGGAGCGCAACCTGTACCTCACGGTGCAACTGCGGGAGATGGGCA
TCCCCTGCATCGTCGCGCTGAACATGCTCGACATC
